Addgene plasmid #55546: mTurquoise-CytERM-N-17
Purpose: Localization: Endoplasmic Reticulum, Excitation: 434, Emission: 474
Depositing lab: Michael Davidson. Depositing organization: Florida State University, Tallahassee.
Backbone
  Vector backbone: mTurquoise-N1
  Backbone size w/o insert (bp): 4750
  Vector type: Mammalian Expression
  Selectable markers: Neomycin (select with G418)
Growth in bacteria
  Bacterial resistance: Kanamycin, 50 μg/mL
  Growth temperature: 37°C
  Growth strain: DH5alpha
  Copy number: High Copy
Gene/Insert
  Gene/Insert name: CytERM (alt names: Cytochrome p450; NM_001171120.1)
  Promoter: CMV
  Tag / fusion protein: mTurquoise (C terminal on backbone)
  Cloning method: Unknown
  Sequencing primers: 5′ CMV-F; 3′ SV40pA-R
Terms and licenses: Academic/Nonprofit Terms; Industry Terms
Depositor comments: Cytochrome p450 . Excitation = 434; Emission = 474
How to cite: mTurquoise-CytERM-N-17 was a gift from Michael Davidson (Addgene plasmid # 55546 ; http://n2t.net/addgene:55546 ; RRID:Addgene_55546)
