[The description below was written by a language model from this plasmid's Addgene catalogue record and the feature table of its GenBank file.]
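Description:
mTurquoise-CytERM-N-17 is a mammalian expression plasmid built on the mTurquoise-N1 backbone (about 4.75 kb without insert), designed to label the endoplasmic reticulum with a cyan fluorescent marker. The insert, CytERM, is derived from cytochrome P450 and is placed upstream of the fluorescent protein, so that mTurquoise is fused to its C terminus. Expression of the fusion is driven by the CMV promoter, a strong constitutive promoter in most mammalian cell lines. The listed 3′ sequencing primer points to an SV40 polyadenylation signal downstream of the coding region. The record does not state which portion of cytochrome P450 is included, its species of origin, or how it was cloned. The plasmid is maintained in E. coli at high copy under kanamycin selection, and a neomycin resistance marker allows G418 selection of stably transfected mammalian cells.

The GenBank record held for this plasmid covers only a 1,065 bp segment rather than the whole construct. It annotates the mammalian codon-optimized mTurquoise coding sequence, an enhanced monomeric CFP variant, preceded by a Kozak consensus for efficient translation initiation, along with binding sites for standard EGFP-family sequencing primers. The CytERM sequence, promoter, origin and resistance cassettes are not annotated in this partial record. With a recorded excitation of 434 nm and emission of 474 nm, the construct serves as a cyan ER localization marker for fluorescence imaging of transfected cells. It can typically be combined with probes in other spectral channels for multicolour work.
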