LOCUS       Exported 1065 bp ds-DNA linear SYN 23-MAY-2021
DEFINITION  Localization: Endoplasmic Reticulum, Excitation: 434, Emission: 474.
ACCESSION   .
VERSION     .
KEYWORDS    mTurquoise-CytERM-N-17
SOURCE      synthetic DNA construct
  ORGANISM  synthetic DNA construct
REFERENCE   1 (bases 1 to 1065)
  TITLE     Davidson Cyan Fluorescent Proteins
REFERENCE   2 (bases 1 to 1065)
  AUTHORS   .
  TITLE     Direct Submission
  JOURNAL   Exported May 23, 2021 from SnapGene Server 1.1.58
            http://www.snapgene.com
FEATURES             Location/Qualifiers
     source          1..1065
                     /organism="synthetic DNA construct"
                     /mol_type="other DNA"
     regulatory      253..262
                     /regulatory_class="other"
                     /note="vertebrate consensus sequence for strong initiation
                     of translation (Kozak, 1987)"
     CDS             259..978
                     /codon_start=1
                     /product="enhanced monomeric variant of CFP (Goedhart et
                     al., 2010)"
                     /label=mTurquoise
                     /note="mammalian codon-optimized"
                     /translation="MVSKGEELFTGVVPILVELDGDVNGHKFSVSGEGEGDATYGKLTL
                     KFICTTGKLPVPWPTLVTTLSWGVQCFARYPDHMKQHDFFKSAMPEGYVQERTIFFKDD
                     GNYKTRAEVKFEGDTLVNRIELKGIDFKEDGNILGHKLEYNYISDNVYITADKQKNGIK
                     ANFKIRHNIEDGGVQLADHYQQNTPIGDGPVLLPDNHYLSTQSKLSKDPNEKRDHMVLL
                     EFVTAAGITLGMDELYK"
     primer_bind     complement(304..325)
                     /label=EGFP-N
                     /note="EGFP, reverse primer"
     primer_bind     complement(565..584)
                     /label=EXFP-R
                     /note="For distinguishing EGFP variants, reverse primer"
     primer_bind     912..933
                     /label=EGFP-C
                     /note="EGFP, forward primer"
ORIGIN
        1 gtgtacggtg ggaggtctat atagcagagc tggtttagtg aaccgtcaga tccgctagcg
       61 ctaccggact cagatctggt accccttgca gcttccagtt gtcaggaaga gaaggctccc
      121 atggatcctg tggtggtgct ggggctctgt ctctcctgtt tgcttctcct ttcactctgg
      181 aaacagagct atgggggagg gaagcttcga attctgcagt cgacggtacc gcgggcccgg
      241 gatccaccgg tcgccaccat ggtgagcaag ggcgaggagc tgttcaccgg ggtggtgccc
      301 atcctggtcg agctggacgg cgacgtaaac ggccacaagt tcagcgtgtc cggcgagggc
      361 gagggcgatg ccacctacgg caagctgacc ctgaagttca tctgcaccac cggcaagctg
      421 cccgtgccct ggcccaccct cgtgaccacc ctgtcctggg gcgtgcagtg cttcgcccgc
      481 taccccgacc acatgaagca gcacgacttc ttcaagtccg ccatgcccga aggctacgtc
      541 caggagcgca ccatcttctt caaggacgac ggcaactaca agacccgcgc cgaggtgaag
      601 ttcgagggcg acaccctggt gaaccgcatc gagctgaagg gcatcgactt caaggaggac
      661 ggcaacatcc tggggcacaa gctggagtac aactacatca gcgacaacgt ctatatcacc
      721 gccgacaagc agaagaacgg catcaaggcc aacttcaaga tccgccacaa catcgaggac
      781 ggcggcgtgc agctcgccga ccactaccag cagaacaccc ccatcggcga cggccccgtg
      841 ctgctgcccg acaaccacta cctgagcacc cagtccaagc tgagcaaaga ccccaacgag
      901 aagcgcgatc acatggtcct gctggagttc gtgaccgccg ccgggatcac tctcggcatg
      961 gacgagctgt acaagtaaag cggccgcgac tctagatcat aatcagccat accacatttg
     1021 tagaggtttt acttgcttta aaaacctccc cacacctccc cctga
//
